Addgene plasmid #63910: pYC56
Purpose: (Empty Backbone) Recipient integrative vector to construct mCherry tagged fusions
Depositing lab: Irene Castano Navarro. Depositing organization: Instituto Potosino de Investigacion Cientifica y Tecnologica. Publication: Expression vectors for C-terminal fusions with fluorescent proteins and epitope tags in Candida glabrata. Yanez-Carrillo P, Orta-Zavalza E, Gutierrez-Escobedo G, Patron-Soberano A, De Las Penas A, Castano I. Fungal Genet Biol. 2015 May 15. pii: S1087-1845(15)00087-0. doi: 10.1016/j.fgb.2015.04.020. PubMed 25986172.
Backbone
  Vector backbone: pYC44
  Backbone size (bp): 5915
  Modifications to backbone: digestion with BamH1 and cloning of mCherry casete as BamH1/BglII fragment
  Vector type: Yeast Expression
  Selectable markers: URA3 ; Nourseothricin
  Tag / fusion protein: mCherry
Growth in bacteria
  Bacterial resistance: Ampicillin, 100 μg/mL
  Growth temperature: 30°C
  Growth strain: DH10B
  Copy number: High Copy
Terms and licenses: Academic/Nonprofit Terms; Industry Terms: Not Available to Industry
How to cite: pYC56 was a gift from Irene Castano Navarro (Addgene plasmid # 63910 ; http://n2t.net/addgene:63910 ; RRID:Addgene_63910)
