[The description below was written by a language model from this plasmid's Addgene catalogue record and pLannotate feature annotations shown in this document.]
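Description:
pYC56 is an empty recipient vector for building C-terminal mCherry fusions in yeast, developed as part of a vector set for Candida glabrata. It is an integrative plasmid: the annotated feature table shows no yeast replication origin or centromere, so it must recombine into the genome to be maintained. It derives from the backbone pYC44, into which an mCherry cassette was inserted as a BamHI/BglII fragment at the BamHI site. The depositor's full sequence is 6,633 bp. In E. coli it replicates from a high-copy ColE1/pUC-type origin and is selected through the β-lactamase (AmpR) gene. A pBluescript-style framework is evident from the f1 origin, lacZα remnant, lac promoter and operator, and the T7 and T3 promoters that flank the cloning region.

The payload begins with a fragment of the multiple cloning site, placed immediately upstream of the mCherry coding sequence. A gene segment cloned there in frame acquires a C-terminal red fluorescent tag. No yeast promoter is annotated ahead of mCherry, so expression presumably depends on the sequence the user inserts or on the chromosomal locus after integration; the record does not say so explicitly. Downstream of mCherry lies a nourseothricin resistance cassette, a streptothricin acetyltransferase gene driven by the Ashbya gossypii TEF promoter and ended by the TEF terminator. It is bracketed by two minimal FRT sites in the same orientation, which should allow FLP recombinase to excise the marker after integration. A second MCS fragment follows the cassette. A separate S. cerevisiae URA3 gene with its own promoter provides uracil prototrophy selection and can be counterselected with 5-FOA.
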