Features (pLannotate 1.2.2; 24 found; start..end, strand, type, name):
    137..184     +  misc_feature   bom (fragment): basis of mobility region from pBR322
    195..410     +  promoter       URA3 promoter: S. cerevisiae URA3
    411..1214    +  CDS            URA3: orotidine-5'-phosphate decarboxylase, required for uracil biosynthesis; S. cerevisiae URA3; yeast auxotrophic marker, counterselectable with 5-fluoroorotic acid (5-FOA)
   1293..1342    +  misc_feature   bom (fragment): basis of mobility region from pBR322
   1343..1798    -  rep_origin     f1 ori (sequence partly withheld): f1 bacteriophage origin of replication; arrow indicates direction of (+) strand synthesis
   1806..1963    -  CDS            lacZα (fragment): LacZα fragment of β-galactosidase; lacZ fragment
   1966..1984    +  promoter       T7 promoter: promoter for bacteriophage T7 RNA polymerase
   1993..2034    +  misc_feature   MCS (fragment): pBluescript multiple cloning site
   2037..2747    +  CDS            mCherry: monomeric derivative of DsRed fluorescent protein (Shaner et al., 2004) mammalian codon-optimized
   2754..2787    -  protein_bind   FRT (minimal): supports FLP-mediated excision but not integration (Turan and Bode, 2011) FLP recombinase from the Saccharomyces cerevisiae 2μ plasmid
   3117..3460    +  promoter       TEF promoter: Ashbya gossypii TEF promoter
   3478..4047    +  CDS            sta: STA_STRLA - Experimental evidence at protein level: Swiss-Prot protein existence level 1. Involved in resistance to streptothricin, a broad-spectrum antibiotic produced by streptomycetes. Detoxifies streptothricin via acetylation of the beta amino group of the first beta-lysyl moiety of streptothricin. From Streptomyces lavendulae.
   4064..4261    +  terminator     TEF terminator: Ashbya gossypii TEF terminator
   4304..4337    -  protein_bind   FRT (minimal): supports FLP-mediated excision but not integration (Turan and Bode, 2011) FLP recombinase from the Saccharomyces cerevisiae 2μ plasmid
   4340..4361    +  misc_feature   MCS (fragment): pBluescript multiple cloning site
   4373..4391    -  promoter       T3 promoter: promoter for bacteriophage T3 RNA polymerase
   4436..4452    -  protein_bind   lac operator: The lac repressor binds to the lac operator to inhibit transcription in E. coli. This inhibition can be relieved by adding lactose or isopropyl-β-D-thiogalactopyranoside (IPTG). lac repressor encoded by lacI
   4460..4490    -  promoter       lac promoter: promoter for the E. coli lac operon
   4505..4526    -  protein_bind   CAP binding site: CAP binding activates transcription in the presence of cAMP. E. coli catabolite activator protein
   4539..4631    -  CDS            lacI (fragment): lac repressor; lacI; The lac repressor binds to the lac operator to inhibit transcription in E. coli. This inhibition can be relieved by adding lactose or isopropyl-β-D-thiogalactopyranoside (IPTG).
   4814..5402    -  rep_origin     ori: high-copy-number ColE1/pMB1/pBR322/pUC origin of replication
   5573..6433    -  CDS            AmpR: β-lactamase; bla; confers resistance to ampicillin, carbenicillin, and related antibiotics
   6434..6538    -  promoter       AmpR promoter: bla
   6633..35      +  CDS            rop (fragment) (across the origin): Rop protein, which maintains plasmids at low copy number; rop
>Addgene plasmid #63910 | pYC56 | depositor full sequence | sequence record 110446 | pYC56 sequence 6633 bps
TCGCGCGTTTCGGTGATGACGGTGAAAACCTCTGACACATGCAGCTCCCGGAGACGGTCACAGCTTGTCT
GTAAGCGGATGCCGGGAGCAGACAAGCCCGTCAGGGCGCGTCAGCGGGTGTTGGCGGGTGTCGGGGCTGG
CTTAACTATGCGGCATCAGAGCAGATTGTACTGAGAGTGCACCACGCTTTTCAATTCAATTCATCATTTT
TTTTTTATTCTTTTTTTTGATTTCGGTTTCTTTGAAATTTTTTTGATTCGGTAATCTCCGAACAGAAGGA
AGAACGAAGGAAGGAGCACAGACTTAGATTGGTATATATACGCATATGTAGTGTTGAAGAAACATGAAAT
TGCCCAGTATTCTTAACCCAACTGCACAGAACAAAAACCTGCAGGAAACGAAGATAAATCATGTCGAAAG
CTACATATAAGGAACGTGCTGCTACTCATCCTAGTCCTGTTGCTGCCAAGCTATTTAATATCATGCACGA
AAAGCAAACAAACTTGTGTGCTTCATTGGATGTTCGTACCACCAAGGAATTACTGGAGTTAGTTGAAGCA
TTAGGTCCCAAAATTTGTTTACTAAAAACACATGTGGATATCTTGACTGATTTTTCCATGGAGGGCACAG
TTAAGCCGCTAAAGGCATTATCCGCCAAGTACAATTTTTTACTCTTCGAAGACAGAAAATTTGCTGACAT
TGGTAATACAGTCAAATTGCAGTACTCTGCGGGTGTATACAGAATAGCAGAATGGGCAGACATTACGAAT
GCACACGGTGTGGTGGGCCCAGGTATTGTTAGCGGTTTGAAGCAGGCGGCAGAAGAAGTAACAAAGGAAC
CTAGAGGCCTTTTGATGTTAGCAGAATTGTCATGCAAGGGCTCCCTATCTACTGGAGAATATACTAAGGG
TACTGTTGACATTGCGAAGAGCGACAAAGATTTTGTTATCGGCTTTATTGCTCAAAGAGACATGGGTGGA
AGAGATGAAGGTTACGATTGGTTGATTATGACACCCGGTGTGGGTTTAGATGACAAGGGAGACGCATTGG
GTCAACAGTATAGAACCGTGGATGATGTGGTCTCTACAGGATCTGACATTATTATTGTTGGAAGAGGACT
ATTTGCAAAGGGAAGGGATGCTAAGGTAGAGGGTGAACGTTACAGAAAAGCAGGCTGGGAAGCATATTTG
AGAAGATGCGGCCAGCAAAACTAAAAAACTGTATTATAAGTAAATGCATGTATACTAAACTCACAAATTA
GAGCTTCAATTTAATTATATCAGTTATTACCCTGCGGTGTGAAATACCGCACAGATGCGTAAGGAGAAAA
TACCGCATCAGGAAATTGTAAACGTTAATATTTTGTTAAAATTCGCGTTAAATTTTTGTTAAATCAGCTC
ATTTTTTAACCAATAGGCCGAAATCGGCAAAATCCCTTATAAATCAAAAGAATAGACCGAGATAGGGT
[37 nt withheld, positions 1469-1505]
AAAGAACGTGGACTCCAACGTCAAAGG
[49 nt withheld, positions 1533-1581]
T
[91 nt withheld, positions 1583-1673]
G
[124 nt withheld, positions 1675-1798]
CGCGCCATTCGCCATTCAGGCTGCGCAACTGTTGGGAAGGGCGATCGGTGCGGGCCTCTTCGCTATTACG
CCAGCTGGCGAAGGGGGGATGTGCTGCAAGGCGATTAAGTTGGGTAACGCCAGGGTTTTCCCAGTCACGA
CGTTGTAAAACGACGGCCAGTGAATTGTAATACGACTCACTATAGGGCGAATTGGAGCTCCACCGCGGTG
GCGGCCGCTCTAGAACTAGTGGATCCTAATGGTGAGCAAGGGCGAGGAGGATAACATGGCCATCATCAAG
GAGTTCATGCGCTTCAAGGTGCACATGGAGGGCTCCGTGAACGGCCACGAGTTCGAGATCGAGGGCGAGG
GCGAGGGCCGCCCCTACGAGGGCACCCAGACCGCCAAGCTGAAGGTGACCAAGGGTGGCCCCCTGCCCTT
CGCCTGGGACATCCTGTCCCCTCAGTTCATGTACGGCTCCAAGGCCTACGTGAAGCACCCCGCCGACATC
CCCGACTACTTGAAGCTGTCCTTCCCCGAGGGCTTCAAGTGGGAGCGCGTGATGAACTTCGAGGACGGCG
GCGTGGTGACCGTGACCCAGGACTCCTCCCTGCAGGACGGCGAGTTCATCTACAAGGTGAAGCTGCGCGG
CACCAACTTCCCCTCCGACGGCCCCGTAATGCAGAAGAAGACCATGGGCTGGGAGGCCTCCTCCGAGCGG
ATGTACCCCGAGGACGGCGCCCTGAAGGGCGAGATCAAGCAGAGGCTGAAGCTGAAGGACGGCGGCCACT
ACGACGCTGAGGTCAAGACCACCTACAAGGCCAAGAAGCCCGTGCAGCTGCCCGGCGCCTACAACGTCAA
CATCAAGTTGGACATCACCTCCCACAACGAGGACTACACCATCGTGGAACAGTACGAACGCGCCGAGGGC
CGCCACTCCACCGGCGGCATGGACGAGCTGTACAAGTAGAGATCCGAAGTTCCTATACTTTCTAGAGAAT
AGGAACTTCGTGCGCTTTTGAACCACGTAAAGTGCTGTAAAACAGCTCTATTCAATGAGGTAAATGATAA
AGTTTATAAGAGACCAAAAAATTCAAAAAAAAAATTGAAAAATTATATTGGTATTTATATGAAACAATAG
TTCAGTTCAAAGCGCTAGCTTTTCTCATCTCAACTAACCGGTATTAGGTGGGTATTTATTTAATATGGGA
ACAAGAAATGTGACACTAATGTTCATGTTTTTATTTTCATTATTTATTCTATATGGTTTGGGACTTGATG
TTATGTCTTAATTCATAGAGATCCGCTTGCCTCGTCCCCGCCGGGTCACCCGGCCAGCGACATGGAGGCC
CAGAATACCCTCCTTGACAGTCTTGACGTGCGCAGCTCAGGGGCATGATGTGACTGTCGCCCGTACATTT
AGCCCATACATCCCCATGTATAATCATTTGCATCCATACATTTTGATGGCCGCACGGCGCGAAGCAAAAA
TTACGGCTCCTCGCTGCAGACCTGCGAGCAGGGAAACGCTCCCCTCACAGACGCGTTGAATTGTCCCCAC
GCCGCGCCCCTGTAGAGAAATATAAAAGGTTAGGATTTGCCACTGAGGTTCTTCTTTCATATACTTCCTT
TTAAAATCTTGCTAGGATACAGTTCTCACATCACATCCGAACATAAACAACCGGATCGATCCTACAATTA
TGTCTACTACTTTGGATGATACTGCTTATAGATACAGAACTTCTGTTCCAGGTGATGCTGAAGCTATTGA
AGCTTTGGATGGTTCTTTCACTACCGATACTGTTTTTAGAGTTACTGCTACTGGTGATGGTTTCACTTTG
AGAGAAGTTCCAGTTGATCCACCATTGACTAAGGTTTTCCCAGATGATGAATCCGATGATGAATCCGATG
CTGGTGAAGATGGTGATCCAGATTCTAGAACTTTCGTTGCTTATGGTGATGATGGTGATTTGGCTGGTTT
CGTTGTTGTTTCTTATTCTGGTTGGAACAGAAGATTGACTGTTGAAGATATTGAAGTTGCTCCAGAACAT
AGAGGTCATGGTGTTGGTAGAGCTTTGATGGGTTTGGCTACTGAATTCGCCAGAGAAAGAGGTGCTGGTC
ATTTGTGGTTGGAAGTTACCAATGTTAATGCTCCAGCTATTCATGCTTATAGAAGAATGGGTTTCACTTT
GTGTGGTTTGGATACTGCTTTATACGATGGTACTGCTTCCGATGGTGAACAAGCTTTGTATATGTCTATG
CCATGTCCATAATAACTCGACCAGTACTGACAATAAAAAGATTCTTGTTTTCAAGAACTTGTCATTTGTA
TAGTTTTTTTATATTGTAGTTGTTCTATTTTAATCAAATGTTAGCGTGATTTATATTTTTTTTCGCCTCG
ACATCATCTGCCCAGATGCGAAGTTAAGTGCGCAGAAAGTAATATCATGCGTCAATCGTATGTGAATGCT
GGTCGCTATACTGCTGTCGATTCGATACTAACGCCGCCATCCAGTGTCGATCGACGAAGTTCCTATACTT
TCTAGAGAATAGGAACTTCGTCCTCGAGGGGGGGCCCGGTACCAGCTTTTGTTCCCTTTAGTGAGGGTTA
ATTCCGAGCTTGGCGTAATCATGGTCATAGCTGTTTCCTGTGTGAAATTGTTATCCGCTCACAATTCCAC
ACAACATAGGAGCCGGAAGCATAAAGTGTAAAGCCTGGGGTGCCTAATGAGTGAGGTAACTCACATTAAT
TGCGTTGCGCTCACTGCCCGCTTTCCAGTCGGGAAACCTGTCGTGCCAGCTGCATTAATGAATCGGCCAA
CGCGCGGGGAGAGGCGGTTTGCGTATTGGGCGCTCTTCCGCTTCCTCGCTCACTGACTCGCTGCGCTCGG
TCGTTCGGCTGCGGCGAGCGGTATCAGCTCACTCAAAGGCGGTAATACGGTTATCCACAGAATCAGGGGA
TAACGCAGGAAAGAACATGTGAGCAAAAGGCCAGCAAAAGGCCAGGAACCGTAAAAAGGCCGCGTTGCTG
GCGTTTTTCCATAGGCTCGGCCCCCCTGACGAGCATCACAAAAATCGACGCTCAAGTCAGAGGTGGCGAA
ACCCGACAGGACTATAAAGATACCAGGCGTTCCCCCCTGGAAGCTCCCTCGTGCGCTCTCCTGTTCCGAC
CCTGCCGCTTACCGGATACCTGTCCGCCTTTCTCCCTTCGGGAAGCGTGGCGCTTTCTCAATGCTCACGC
TGTAGGTATCTCAGTTCGGTGTAGGTCGTTCGCTCCAAGCTGGGCTGTGTGCACGAACCCCCCGTTCAGC
CCGACCGCTGCGCCTTATCCGGTAACTATCGTCTTGAGTCCAACCCGGTAAGACACGACTTATCGCCACT
GGCAGCAGCCACTGGTAACAGGATTAGCAGAGCGAGGTATGTAGGCGGTGCTACAGAGTTCTTGAAGTGG
TGGCCTAACTACGGCTACACTAGAAGGACAGTATTTGGTATCTGCGCTCTGCTGAAGCCAGTTACCTTCG
GAAAAAGAGTTGGTAGCTCTTGATCCGGCAAACAAACCACCGCTGGTAGCGGTGGTTTTTTTGTTTGCAA
GCAGCAGATTACGCGCAGAAAAAAAGGATCTCAAGAAGATCCTTTGATCTTTTCTACGGGGTCTGACGCT
CAGTGGAACGAAAACTCACGTTAAGGGATTTTGGTCATGAGATTATCAAAAAGGATCTTCACCTAGATCC
TTTTAAATTAAAAATGAAGTTTTAAATCAATCTAAAGTATATATGAGTAAACTTGGTCTGACAGTTACCA
ATGCTTAATCAGTGAGGCACCTATCTCAGCGATCTGTCTATTTCGTTCATCCATAGTTGCCTGACTGCCC
GTCGTGTAGATAACTACGATACGGGAGGGCTTACCATCTGGCCCCAGTGCTGCAATGATACCGCGAGACC
CACGCTCACCGGCTCCAGATTTATCAGCAATAAACCAGCCAGCCGGAAGGGCCGAGCGCAGAAGTGGTCC
TGCAACTTTATCCGCCTCCATCCAGTCTATTAATTGTTGCCGGGAAGCTAGAGTAAGTAGTTCGCCAGTT
AATAGTTTGCGCAACGTTGTTGCCATTGCTACAGGCATCGTGGTGTCACGCTCGTCGTTTGGTATGGCTT
CATTCAGCTCCGGTTCCCAACGATCAAGGCGAGTTACATGATCCCCCATGTTGTGAAAAAAAGCGGTTAG
CTCCTTCGGTCCTCCGATCGTTGTCAGAAGTAAGTTGGCCGCAGTGTTATCACTCATGGTTATGGCAGCA
CTGCATAATTCTCTTACTGTCATGCCATCCGTAAGATGCTTTTCTGTGACTGGTGAGTACTCAACCAAGT
CATTCTGAGAATAGTGTATGCGGCGACCGAGTTGCTCTTGCCCGGCGTCAATACGGGATAATACCGCGCC
ACATAGCAGAACTTTAAAAGTGCTCATCATTGGAAAACGTTCTTCGGGGCGAAAACTCTCAAGGATCTTA
CCGCTGTTGAGATCCAGTTCGATGTAACCCACTCGTGCACCCAACTGATCTTCAGCATCTTTTACTTTCA
CCAGCGTTTCTGGGTGAGCAAAAACAGGAAGGCAAAATGCCGCAAAAAAGGGAATAAGGGCGACACGGAA
ATGTTGAATACTCATACTCTTCCTTTTTCAATATTATTGAAGCATTTATCAGGGTTATTGTCTCATGAGC
GGATACATATTTGAATGTATTTAGAAAAATAAACAAATAGGGGTTCCGCGCACATTTCCCCGAAAAGTGC
CACCTGACGTCTAAGAAACCATTATTATCATGACATTAACCTATAAAAATAGGCGTATCACGAGGCCCTT
TCGTC
