>Addgene plasmid #63910 | pYC56 | addgene partial sequence | sequence record 110445 | M13pUC-Rev 5'-AGCGGATAACAATTTCACACAGG-3'
ACCCTCACTAAAGGGAACAAAAGCTGGTACCGGGCCCCCCCTCGAGGACGAAGTTCCTATTCTCTAGAAA
GTATAGGAACTTCGTCGATCGACACTGGATGGCGGCGTTAGTATCGAATCGACAGCAGTATAGCGACCAG
CATTCACATACGATTGACGCATGATATTACTTTCTGCGCACTTAACTTCGCATCTGGGCAGATGATGTCG
AGGCGAAAAAAAATATAAATCACGCTAACATTTGATTAAAATAGAACAACTACAATATAAAAAAACTATA
CAAATGACAAGTTCTTGAAAACAAGAATCTTTTTATTGTCAGTACTGGTCGAGTTATTATGGACATGGCA
TAGACATATACAAAGCTTGTTCACCATCGGAAGCAGTACCATCGTATAAAGCAGTATCCAAACCACACAA
AGTGAAACCCATTCTTCTATAAGCATGAATAGCTGGAGCATTAACATTGGTAACTTCCAACCACAAATGA
CCAGCACCTCTTTCTCTGGCGAATTCAGTAGCCAAACCCATCAAAGCTCTACCAACACCATGACCTCTAT
GTTCTGGAGCAACTTCAATATCTTCAACAGTCAATCTTCTGTTCCAACCAGAATAAGAAACAACAACGAA
ACCAGCCAAATCACCATCATCACCATAAGCAACGAAAGTTCTAGAATCTGGATCACCATCTTCACCAGCA
TCGGATTCATCATCGGATTCATCATCTGG
