>Addgene plasmid #63910 | pYC56 | addgene partial sequence | sequence record 110640 | M13pUC-Fwd 5'-CCCAGTCACGACGTTGTAAAACG-3'
GGGCGAATTGGAGCTCCACCGCGGTGGCGGCCGCTCTAGAACTAGTGGATCCTAATGGTGAGCAAGGGCG
AGGAGGATAACATGGCCATCATCAAGGAGTTCATGCGCTTCAAGGTGCACATGGAGGGCTCCGTGAACGG
CCACGAGTTCGAGATCGAGGGCGAGGGCGAGGGCCGCCCCTACGAGGGCACCCAGACCGCCAAGCTGAAG
GTGACCAAGGGTGGCCCCCTGCCCTTCGCCTGGGACATCCTGTCCCCTCAGTTCATGTACGGCTCCAAGG
CCTACGTGAAGCACCCCGCCGACATCCCCGACTACTTGAAGCTGTCCTTCCCCGAGGGCTTCAAGTGGGA
GCGCGTGATGAACTTCGAGGACGGCGGCGTGGTGACCGTGACCCAGGACTCCTCCCTGCAGGACGGCGAG
TTCATCTACAAGGTGAAGCTGCGCGGCACCAACTTCCCCTCCGACGGCCCCGTAATGCAGAAGAAGACCA
TGGGCTGGGAGGCCTCCTCCGAGCGGATGTACCCCGAGGACGGCGCCCTGAAGGGCGAGATCAAGCAGAG
GCTGAAGCTGAAGGACGGCGGCCACTACGACGCTGAGGTCAAGACCACCTACAAGGCCAAGAAGCCCGTG
CAGCTGCCCGGCGCCTACAACGTCAACATCAAGTTGGACATCACCTCCCACAACGAGGACTACACCATCG
TGGAACAGTACGAACGCGCCGAGGGCCGCCACTCCACCGGCGGCATGGACGAGCTGTACAAGTAGAGATC
CGAAGTTCCTATACTTTCTAGAGAATAGGAACTTCGTGCGCTTT
